Addgene plasmid #204844: pLIC-GST-GINIP
Purpose: Express GST tagged-GINIP in bacterial cells for protein purification
Depositing lab: Mikel Garcia-Marcos. Depositing organization: Boston University Medical Campus. Publication: Fine-tuning GPCR-mediated neuromodulation by biasing signaling through different G protein subunits. Park JC, Luebbers A, Dao M, Semeano A, Nguyen AM, Papakonstantinou MP, Broselid S, Yano H, Martemyanov KA, Garcia-Marcos M. Mol Cell. 2023 Jul 20;83(14):2540-2558.e12. doi: 10.1016/j.molcel.2023.06.006. Epub 2023 Jun 29. PubMed 37390816.
Backbone
  Vector backbone: pLIC-GST
  Vector type: Bacterial Expression
Growth in bacteria
  Bacterial resistance: Ampicillin, 100 μg/mL
  Growth temperature: 37°C
  Growth strain: DH5alpha
  Copy number: High Copy
Gene/Insert
  Gene/Insert name: PHF24 (alt names: KIAA1045; GINIP)
  Species: H. sapiens (human)
  Entrez Gene: KIAA1045 (a.k.a. DKFZp434I2112, RP11-392A14.4)
  Tag / fusion protein: GST (N terminal on backbone)
  Cloning method: Ligation Independent Cloning
Terms and licenses: Academic/Nonprofit Terms; Industry Terms: Not Available to Industry
Depositor comments: GINIP sequence was modified for codon optimization for bacterial expression.
How to cite: pLIC-GST-GINIP was a gift from Mikel Garcia-Marcos (Addgene plasmid # 204844 ; http://n2t.net/addgene:204844 ; RRID:Addgene_204844)
