[The description below was written by a language model from this plasmid's Addgene catalogue record and pLannotate feature annotations shown in this document.]
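Description:
pLIC-GST-GINIP is a 7,140-nt bacterial expression plasmid built on the pLIC-GST backbone, a pET-style T7 vector adapted for ligation-independent cloning. It is used to produce human GINIP (PHF24, also known as KIAA1045) as a glutathione S-transferase fusion in E. coli for protein purification. It replicates from a ColE1/pMB1-type origin and is selected with ampicillin through the bla (AmpR) gene and its own promoter. The catalogue lists it as high copy, although the feature table also shows pBR322-derived bom and rop elements, the latter normally associated with reduced copy number. A fragment of the f1 phage origin and two remnants of the tetracycline resistance gene are also annotated as backbone leftovers and are unlikely to be functional.

The expression cassette consists of a T7 promoter followed directly by a lac operator, the strong T7 gene 10 ribosome binding site, the Schistosoma japonicum GST coding sequence, the PHF24 open reading frame and a T7 terminator. A plasmid-borne lacI gene with its own promoter supplies lac repressor, so transcription is held off until induced with IPTG in a host that provides T7 RNA polymerase. GST is N-terminal to GINIP and allows affinity capture on glutathione resin. The depositor notes that the GINIP sequence was codon-optimised for bacterial expression. A short His-tag fragment and a gene 10-derived fragment are annotated downstream of the insert. The record lists only the GST tag, so whether these are translated as part of the fusion is not stated. The associated work concerns G protein-coupled receptor signalling, which fits use of the purified protein in biochemical assays.
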