Features (pLannotate 1.2.2; 20 found; start..end, strand, type, name):
     12..242     +  rep_origin     f1 ori (fragment) (sequence partly withheld): f1 bacteriophage origin of replication; arrow indicates direction of (+) strand synthesis
    285..388     +  promoter       AmpR promoter: bla
    389..1249    +  CDS            AmpR: β-lactamase; bla; confers resistance to ampicillin, carbenicillin, and related antibiotics
   1420..2008    +  rep_origin     ori: high-copy-number ColE1/pMB1/pBR322/pUC origin of replication
   2194..2333    -  misc_feature   bom: basis of mobility region from pBR322
   2435..2626    -  CDS            rop: Rop protein, which maintains plasmids at low copy number; rop
   2643..3023    +  CDS            YPB1_ECOLX: Protein predicted: Swiss-Prot protein existence level 4. From Escherichia coli.
   3095..3386    -  CDS            TcR (fragment): tetracycline efflux protein; tet; confers resistance to tetracycline
   3401..3422    -  protein_bind   CAP binding site: CAP binding activates transcription in the presence of cAMP. E. coli catabolite activator protein
   3435..4517    -  CDS            lacI: lac repressor; lacI; The lac repressor binds to the lac operator to inhibit transcription in E. coli. This inhibition can be relieved by adding lactose or isopropyl-β-D-thiogalactopyranoside (IPTG).
   4518..4595    -  promoter       lacI promoter: lacI
   4603..4882    -  CDS            TcR (fragment): tetracycline efflux protein; tet; confers resistance to tetracycline
   4908..4926    +  promoter       T7 promoter: promoter for bacteriophage T7 RNA polymerase
   4927..4951    +  protein_bind   lac operator: The lac repressor binds to the lac operator to inhibit transcription in E. coli. This inhibition can be relieved by adding lactose or isopropyl-β-D-thiogalactopyranoside (IPTG). lac repressor encoded by lacI
   4966..4988    +  RBS            RBS: efficient ribosome binding site from bacteriophage T7 gene 10 (Olins and Rangwala, 1989)
   4996..5649    +  CDS            GST26_SCHJA: Experimental evidence at protein level: Swiss-Prot protein existence level 1. GST isoenzymes appear to play a central role in the parasite detoxification system. Other functions are also suspected including a role in increasing the solubility of haematin in the parasite gut. From Schistosoma japonicum (Blood fluke).
   5713..6912    +  CDS            PHF24: PHF24_HUMAN - Also known as KIAA1045 Experimental evidence at protein level: Swiss-Prot protein existence level 1. From Homo sapiens (Human).
   6984..7001    +  CDS            9xHis (fragment): 9xHis affinity tag
   7011..7060    +  CDS            SET1 (fragment): solubility-enhancement tag derived from T7 phage gene 10B
   7068..7115    +  terminator     T7 terminator: transcription terminator for bacteriophage T7 RNA polymerase
>Addgene plasmid #204844 | pLIC-GST-GINIP | addgene full sequence | sequence record 407826 | Addgene NGS Result
TGGCGAATGGG
[124 nt withheld, positions 12-135]
C
[91 nt withheld, positions 137-227]
AGGGTGATGGTTCACATTAACGCTTACAATTTAGGTGGCACTTTTCGGGGAAATGTGCGCGGAACCCCTA
TTTGTTTATTTTTCTAAATACATTCAAATATGTATCCGCTCATGAGACAATAACCCTGATAAATGCTTCA
ATAATTTGAAAAAGGAAGAGTATGAGTATTCAACATTTCCGTGTCGCCCTTATTCCCTTTTTTGCGGCAT
TTTGCCTTCCTGTTTTTGCTCACCCAGAAACGCTGGTGAAAGTAAAAGATGCTGAAGATCAGTTGGGTGC
ACGAGTGGGTTACATCGAACTGGATCTCAACAGCGGTAAGATCCTTGAGAGTTTTCGCCCCGAAGAACGT
TTTCCAATGATGAGCACTTTTAAAGTTCTGCTATGTGGCGCGGTATTATCCCGTATTGACGCCGGGCAAG
AGCAACTCGGTCGCCGCATACACTATTCTCAGAATGACTTGGTTGAGTACTCACCAGTCACAGAAAAGCA
TCTTACGGATGGCATGACAGTAAGAGAATTATGCAGTGCTGCCATAACCATGAGTGATAACACTGCGGCC
AACTTACTTCTGACAACGATCGGAGGACCGAAGGAGCTAACCGCTTTTTTGCACAACATGGGGGATCATG
TAACTCGCCTTGATCGTTGGGAACCGGAGCTGAATGAAGCCATACCAAACGACGAGCGTGACACCACGAT
GCCTGCAGCAATGGCAACAACGTTGCGCAAACTATTAACTGGCGAACTACTTACTCTAGCTTCCCGGCAA
CAATTAATAGACTGGATGGAGGCGGATAAAGTTGCAGGACCACTTCTGCGCTCGGCCCTTCCGGCTGGCT
GGTTTATTGCTGATAAATCTGGAGCCGGTGAGCGTGGGTCTCGCGGTATCATTGCAGCACTGGGGCCAGA
TGGTAAGCCCTCCCGTATCGTAGTTATCTACACGACGGGGAGTCAGGCAACTATGGATGAACGAAATAGA
CAGATCGCTGAGATAGGTGCCTCACTGATTAAGCATTGGTAACTGTCAGACCAAGTTTACTCATATATAC
TTTAGATTGATTTAAAACTTCATTTTTAATTTAAAAGGATCTAGGTGAAGATCCTTTTTGATAATCTCAT
GACCAAAATCCCTTAACGTGAGTTTTCGTTCCACTGAGCGTCAGACCCCGTAGAAAAGATCAAAGGATCT
TCTTGAGATCCTTTTTTTCTGCGCGTAATCTGCTGCTTGCAAACAAAAAAACCACCGCTACCAGCGGTGG
TTTGTTTGCCGGATCAAGAGCTACCAACTCTTTTTCCGAAGGTAACTGGCTTCAGCAGAGCGCAGATACC
AAATACTGTCCTTCTAGTGTAGCCGTAGTTAGGCCACCACTTCAAGAACTCTGTAGCACCGCCTACATAC
CTCGCTCTGCTAATCCTGTTACCAGTGGCTGCTGCCAGTGGCGATAAGTCGTGTCTTACCGGGTTGGACT
CAAGACGATAGTTACCGGATAAGGCGCAGCGGTCGGGCTGAACGGGGGGTTCGTGCACACAGCCCAGCTT
GGAGCGAACGACCTACACCGAACTGAGATACCTACAGCGTGAGCTATGAGAAAGCGCCACGCTTCCCGAA
GGGAGAAAGGCGGACAGGTATCCGGTAAGCGGCAGGGTCGGAACAGGAGAGCGCACGAGGGAGCTTCCAG
GGGGAAACGCCTGGTATCTTTATAGTCCTGTCGGGTTTCGCCACCTCTGACTTGAGCGTCGATTTTTGTG
ATGCTCGTCAGGGGGGCGGAGCCTATGGAAAAACGCCAGCAACGCGGCCTTTTTACGGTTCCTGGCCTTT
TGCTGGCCTTTTGCTCACATGTTCTTTCCTGCGTTATCCCCTGATTCTGTGGATAACCGTATTACCGCCT
TTGAGTGAGCTGATACCGCTCGCCGCAGCCGAACGACCGAGCGCAGCGAGTCAGTGAGCGAGGAAGCGGA
AGAGCGCCTGATGCGGTATTTTCTCCTTACGCATCTGTGCGGTATTTCACACCGCAATGGTGCACTCTCA
GTACAATCTGCTCTGATGCCGCATAGTTAAGCCAGTATACACTCCGCTATCGCTACGTGACTGGGTCATG
GCTGCGCCCCGACACCCGCCAACACCCGCTGACGCGCCCTGACGGGCTTGTCTGCTCCCGGCATCCGCTT
ACAGACAAGCTGTGACCGTCTCCGGGAGCTGCATGTGTCAGAGGTTTTCACCGTCATCACCGAAACGCGC
GAGGCAGCTGCGGTAAAGCTCATCAGCGTGGTCGTGAAGCGATTCACAGATGTCTGCCTGTTCATCCGCG
TCCAGCTCGTTGAGTTTCTCCAGAAGCGTTAATGTCTGGCTTCTGATAAAGCGGGCCATGTTAAGGGCGG
TTTTTTCCTGTTTGGTCACTGATGCCTCCGTGTAAGGGGGATTTCTGTTCATGGGGGTAATGATACCGAT
GAAACGAGAGAGGATGCTCACGATACGGGTTACTGATGATGAACATGCCCGGTTACTGGAACGTTGTGAG
GGTAAACAACTGGCGGTATGGATGCGGCGGGACCAGAGAAAAATCACTCAGGGTCAATGCCAGCGCTTCG
TTAATACAGATGTAGGTGTTCCACAGGGTAGCCAGCAGCATCCTGCGATGCAGATCCGGAACATAATGGT
GCAGGGCGCTGACTTCCGCGTTTCCAGACTTTACGAAACACGGAAACCGAAGACCATTCATGTTGTTGCT
CAGGTCGCAGACGTTTTGCAGCAGCAGTCGCTTCACGTTCGCTCGCGTATCGGTGATTCATTCTGCTAAC
CAGTAAGGCAACCCCGCCAGCCTAGCCGGGTCCTCAACGACAGGAGCACGATCATGCGCACCCGTGGGGC
CGCCATGCCGGCGATAATGGCCTGCTTCTCGCCGAAACGTTTGGTGGCGGGACCAGTGACGAAGGCTTGA
GCGAGGGCGTGCAAGATTCCGAATACCGCAAGCGACAGGCCGATCATCGTCGCGCTCCAGCGAAAGCGGT
CCTCGCCGAAAATGACCCAGAGCGCTGCCGGCACCTGTCCTACGAGTTGCATGATAAAGAAGACAGTCAT
AAGTGCGGCGACGATAGTCATGCCCCGCGCCCACCGGAAGGAGCTGACTGGGTTGAAGGCTCTCAAGGGC
ATCGGTCGAGATCCCGGTGCCTAATGAGTGAGCTAACTTACATTAATTGCGTTGCGCTCACTGCCCGCTT
TCCAGTCGGGAAACCTGTCGTGCCAGCTGCATTAATGAATCGGCCAACGCGCGGGGAGAGGCGGTTTGCG
TATTGGGCGCCAGGGTGGTTTTTCTTTTCACCAGTGAGACGGGCAACAGCTGATTGCCCTTCACCGCCTG
GCCCTGAGAGAGTTGCAGCAAGCGGTCCACGCTGGTTTGCCCCAGCAGGCGAAAATCCTGTTTGATGGTG
GTTAACGGCGGGATATAACATGAGCTGTCTTCGGTATCGTCGTATCCCACTACCGAGATATCCGCACCAA
CGCGCAGCCCGGACTCGGTAATGGCGCGCATTGCGCCCAGCGCCATCTGATCGTTGGCAACCAGCATCGC
AGTGGGAACGATGCCCTCATTCAGCATTTGCATGGTTTGTTGAAAACCGGACATGGCACTCCAGTCGCCT
TCCCGTTCCGCTATCGGCTGAATTTGATTGCGAGTGAGATATTTATGCCAGCCAGCCAGACGCAGACGCG
CCGAGACAGAACTTAATGGGCCCGCTAACAGCGCGATTTGCTGGTGACCCAATGCGACCAGATGCTCCAC
GCCCAGTCGCGTACCGTCTTCATGGGAGAAAATAATACTGTTGATGGGTGTCTGGTCAGAGACATCAAGA
AATAACGCCGGAACATTAGTGCAGGCAGCTTCCACAGCAATGGCATCCTGGTCATCCAGCGGATAGTTAA
TGATCAGCCCACTGACGCGTTGCGCGAGAAGATTGTGCACCGCCGCTTTACAGGCTTCGACGCCGCTTCG
TTCTACCATCGACACCACCACGCTGGCACCCAGTTGATCGGCGCGAGATTTAATCGCCGCGACAATTTGC
GACGGCGCGTGCAGGGCCAGACTGGAGGTGGCAACGCCAATCAGCAACGACTGTTTGCCCGCCAGTTGTT
GTGCCACGCGGTTGGGAATGTAATTCAGCTCCGCCATCGCCGCTTCCACTTTTTCCCGCGTTTTCGCAGA
AACGTGGCTGGCCTGGTTCACCACGCGGGAAACGGTCTGATAAGAGACACCGGCATACTCTGCGACATCG
TATAACGTTACTGGTTTCACATTCACCACCCTGAATTGACTCTCTTCCGGGCGCTATCATGCCATACCGC
GAAAGGTTTTGCGCCATTCGATGGTGTCCGGGATCTCGACGCTCTCCCTTATGCGACTCCTGCATTAGGA
AGCAGCCCAGTAGTAGGTTGAGGCCGTTGAGCACCGCCGCCGCAAGGAATGGTGCATGCAAGGAGATGGC
GCCCAACAGTCCCCCGGCCACGGGGCCTGCCACCATACCCACGCCGAAACAAGCGCTCATGAGCCCGAAG
TGGCGAGCCCGATCTTCCCCATCGGTGATGTCGGCGATATAGGCGCCAGCAACCGCACCTGTGGCGCCGG
TGATGCCGGCCACGATGCGTCCGGCGTAGAGGATCGAGATCGATCTCGATCCCGCGAAATTAATACGACT
CACTATAGGGGAATTGTGAGCGGATAACAATTCCCCTCTAGAAATAATTTTGTTTAACTTTAAGAAGGAG
ATATACATATGTCCCCTATACTAGGTTATTGGAAAATTAAGGGCCTTGTGCAACCCACTCGACTTCTTTT
GGAATATCTTGAAGAAAAATATGAAGAGCATTTGTATGAGCGCGATGAAGGTGATAAATGGCGAAACAAA
AAGTTTGAATTGGGTTTGGAGTTTCCCAATCTTCCTTATTATATTGATGGTGATGTTAAATTAACACAGT
CTATGGCCATCATACGTTATATAGCTGACAAGCACAACATGTTGGGTGGTTGTCCAAAAGAGCGTGCAGA
GATTTCAATGCTTGAAGGAGCGGTTTTGGATATTAGATACGGTGTTTCGAGAATTGCATATAGTAAAGAC
TTTGAAACTCTCAAAGTTGATTTTCTTAGCAAGCTACCTGAAATGCTGAAAATGTTCGAAGATCGTTTAT
GTCATAAAACATATTTAAATGGTGATCATGTAACCCATCCTGACTTCATGTTGTATGACGCTCTTGATGT
TGTTTTATACATGGACCCAATGTGCCTGGATGCGTTCCCAAAATTAGTTTGTTTTAAAAAACGTATTGAA
GCTATCCCACAAATTGATAAGTACTTGAAATCCAGCAAGTATATAGCATGGCCTTTGCAGGGCTGGCAAG
CCACGTTTGGTGGTGGCGACCATCCTCCAAAATCGGATCTGGTTCCGCGTGGATCCGATCTGGGTACCGA
GAACCTGTACTTCCAATCCAATGCGATGGGGGTCTTGATGTCAAAACGTCAAACAGTGGAACAGGTTCAG
AAGGTCTCACTTGCCGTTAGCGCCTTCAAGGATGGTTTGCGTGATCGTCCCTCCATCCGCCGTACCGGAG
AATTACCCGGATCGCGTCGTGGAACTGTCGAAGGTTCAGTCCAGGAGGTGCAGGAGGAGAAAGAGGCGGA
GGCTGGAACCTCAGTTGTTCAGGAAGAGAGCAGCGCCGGTCGTGCTGCATGGGAGCGTCTTCGCGATGGG
CGCGGAGTGGAGCCCGAAGAATTTGACCGCACGTCTCGTTTCACGCCTCCTGCCTTCATCCGCCCTACAC
GCAAATTGGATGACGATAAGCCGCCTGAGATCTGCCTTGAACCACGCGAACCTGTCGTCAACGATGAAAT
GTGCGACGTTTGTGAGGTGTGGACTGCAGAGTCTTTATTTCCCTGTCGCGTATGCACACGCGTATTTCAC
GATGGATGTTTGCGCCGTATGGGGTATATTCAGGGCGACTCCGCGGCAGAAGTAACCGAGATGGCCCATA
CCGAAACTGGTTGGTCCTGCCATTATTGTGACAACATTAATTTGTTACTTACTGAGGAAGAAATGTACTC
CTTAACAGAAACTTTTCAACGTTGTAAAGTGATCCCTGACTGCTCACTTACACTTGAAGATTTTCTTCGT
TATCGTCACCAGGCTGCGAAGCGCGGTGATCGTGATCGTGCACTTAGCGAAGAGCAGGAAGAGCAAGCCG
CACGTCAGTTTGCCGCGTTAGATCCCGAGCATCGCGGGCACATTGAGTGGCCTGACTTCCTTAGCCACGA
GTCGCTGCTTCTTTTGCAACAACTGCGCCCTCAAAATAGTCTGTTACGCCTTCTGACAGTCAAGGAACGT
GAACGCGCTCGTGCAGCGTTTTTGGCCCGTGGATCCGGTAGCACTGTAAGCGAGGCTGAGTGTCGTCGTG
CCCAGCACTCTTGGTTCTGCAAACGCTTCCCTGAGGCTCCATCCTGCAGCGTTTCTATTTCCCACGTGGG
CCCGATTGCGGACTCCAGTCCTGCCTCTTCGAGTTCGAAGTCGCAGGACAAAACGTTGCTTCCCACTGAG
CAGGAATCTCGTTTTGTAGATTGGCCTACGTTCTTGCAGGAGAACGTTTTATATATTTTGGCAGCTCGTC
CGAATAGCGCTGCGATCCATCTGAAACCTCCAGGGTAGTAGCGCATTGGAAGTGGATAACGGATCCGAAT
TCGAGCTCCGTCGACAAGCTTGCGGCCGCACTCGAGCACCACCACCACCACCACTGAGATCCGGCTGCTA
ACAAAGCCCGAAAGGAAGCTGAGTTGGCTGCTGCCACCGCTGAGCAATAACTAGCATAACCCCTTGGGGC
CTCTAAACGGGTCTTGAGGGGTTTTTTGCTGAAAGGAGGAACTATATCCGGAT
